Addgene plasmid #86390: pSTAP-seq_fly-zfh1_spikeIn-4
Purpose: Expression vector for a transcript origination from a D. pse core promoter, which is used as trasfection control (normalization), i.e. STAP-seq screening vector containing one specific core promoter
Depositing lab: Alexander Stark. Depositing organization: Research Institute of Molecular Pathology (IMP). Publication: Genome-wide assessment of sequence-intrinsic enhancer responsiveness at single-base-pair resolution. Arnold CD, Zabidi MA, Pagani M, Rath M, Schernhuber K, Kazmar T, Stark A. Nat Biotechnol. 2016 Dec 26. doi: 10.1038/nbt.3739. PubMed 28024147.
Backbone
  Vector backbone: pGL3
  Backbone manufacturer: Promega
  Backbone size w/o insert (bp): 3426
  Vector type: STAP-seq spike in vector
Growth in bacteria
  Bacterial resistance: Ampicillin, 100 μg/mL
  Growth temperature: 37°C
  Growth strain: DH5alpha
  Copy number: High Copy
Gene/Insert
  Gene/Insert name: D. melanogaster zfh1 enhancer & D. pseudoobscura ush core promoter -TSS#2
  Species: D. melanogaster (fly)
  Insert size (bp): 238
  Cloning method: Gibson Cloning
  Sequencing primers: 5′ RVprimer3
Terms and licenses: Academic/Nonprofit Terms; Industry Terms: Not Available to Industry
Depositor comments: here we inserted a single sequence (rather then a library) into pSTAP-seq_fly-zfh1 between AgeI and SalI using In-Fusion (Clonetech)
How to cite: pSTAP-seq_fly-zfh1_spikeIn-4 was a gift from Alexander Stark (Addgene plasmid # 86390 ; http://n2t.net/addgene:86390 ; RRID:Addgene_86390)
