[The description below was written by a language model from this plasmid's Addgene catalogue record and pLannotate feature annotations shown in this document.]
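Description:
pSTAP-seq_fly-zfh1_spikeIn-4 is a pGL3-derived plasmid from the STAP-seq system, a method for measuring how strongly candidate core promoters respond to a defined enhancer by sequencing the transcripts they initiate. Instead of carrying a library of candidates, this version of the pSTAP-seq_fly-zfh1 screening vector holds a single 238 bp sequence, the second transcription start site region of the Drosophila pseudoobscura ush core promoter. It was inserted between the AgeI and SalI sites by homology-based cloning. The Drosophila melanogaster zfh1 enhancer of the parent vector is listed as part of the insert and supplies the activating input. Because the promoter comes from a different fly species, its transcripts can be told apart from those of a D. melanogaster library. This lets the plasmid serve as a spike-in transfection control for normalizing between samples.

The plasmid is propagated in E. coli at high copy from a ColE1/pUC-type origin, with ampicillin selection through the bla gene and its promoter, and it also contains an f1 phage origin. The annotated sequence is 4,580 nt and is flagged as a partial NGS result. It shows the pGL3 upstream synthetic poly(A) signal and RNA polymerase II pause site, which limit read-through transcription from the backbone into the test region. An unannotated stretch of more than 1 kb follows, and this presumably contains the cloned promoter, although the automated annotation labels neither the promoter nor the enhancer. Downstream lie a modified Drosophila Mhc intron 16, a short segment matching an Aequorea-derived fluorescent protein coding sequence, and an SV40 polyadenylation signal, which together would form the reporter transcript body. The short lacZα, large T antigen and tetA matches are fragments, probably backbone remnants rather than functional genes.
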