Features (pLannotate 1.2.2; 12 found; start..end, strand, type, name):
      1..429     +  rep_origin     f1 ori (sequence partly withheld): f1 bacteriophage origin of replication; arrow indicates direction of (+) strand synthesis
    461..528     -  CDS            lacZα (fragment): LacZα fragment of β-galactosidase; lacZ fragment
    587..635     +  polyA_signal   poly(A) signal: synthetic polyadenylation signal
    649..740     +  misc_feature   pause site: RNA polymerase II transcriptional pause signal from the human α2 globin gene
   1968..2034    +  intron         Mhc intron: modified Drosophila myosin heavy chain intron 16 (Pfeiffer et al., 2010)
   2046..2231    +  CDS            BFPsol (fragment): BFPsol is a fluorescent protein published in 2006, derived from Aequorea victoria.
   2274..2395    -  polyA_signal   SV40 poly(A) signal: SV40 polyadenylation signal
   2418..2486    -  CDS            large T antigen (fragment): large T antigen from SV40 (simian virus 40)
   2503..2709    +  CDS            tetA (fragment): TCR3_ECOLX - Experimental evidence at protein level: Swiss-Prot protein existence level 1. Resistance to tetracycline by an active tetracycline efflux. This is an energy-dependent process that decreases the accumulation of the antibiotic in whole cells. This protein functions as a metal- tetracycline/H(+) antiporter. From Escherichia coli. This protein is used as a marker in many commonly used cloning vectors, such as pBR322 and pACYC184.
   2830..3418    -  rep_origin     ori: high-copy-number ColE1/pMB1/pBR322/pUC origin of replication
   3589..4449    -  CDS            AmpR: β-lactamase; bla; confers resistance to ampicillin, carbenicillin, and related antibiotics
   4450..4554    -  promoter       AmpR promoter: bla
>Addgene plasmid #86390 | pSTAP-seq_fly-zfh1_spikeIn-4 | addgene full sequence | sequence record 173960 | Addgene Partial NGS Result
[124 nt withheld, positions 1-124]
C
[91 nt withheld, positions 126-216]
A
[49 nt withheld, positions 218-266]
CCTTTGACGTTGGAGTCCACGTTCTTT
[37 nt withheld, positions 294-330]
ACCCTATCTCGGTCTATTCTTTTGATTTATAAGGGATTTTGCCGATTTCGGCCTATTGGTTAAAAAATGA
GCTGATTTAACAAAAATTTAACGCGAATTTTAACAAAATATTAACGCTTACAATTTGCCATTCGCCATTC
AGGCTGCGCAACTGTTGGGAAGGGCGATCGGTGCGGGCCTCTTCGCTATTACGCCAGCCCAAGCTACCAT
GATAAGTAAGTAATATTAAGGTACGGGAGGTACTTGGAGCGGCCGCAATAAAATATCTTTATTTTCATTA
CATCTGTGTGTTGGTTTTTTGTGTGAATCGATAGTACTAACATACGCTCTCCATCAAAACAAAACGAAAC
AAAACAAACTAGCAAAATAGGCTGTCCCCAGTGCAAGTGCAGGTGCCAGAACATTTCTCTATCGATAGGT
ACCTTAAAAGTGCCAGTGCTTGTGGCGTGCACGGAGAAAAAAACCTTGAGGTCATATTTGAAAAAAAAAA
AAAAAAAACTAAATTCCAAGTGAGTAGTTTACTCTTAGTCACTATCGAGTGTGTGCTGTTTGTTTTTCGA
AATATGCATATCTTAGCTACTTGCGTTGCTGTTTTTTTTTTTTTTTTTTTTTTGACGATTTGTCAACAGG
AAATATGCATAAGGTTGGCTCGGGATCCGGATCGGATGGCATGGGGTTTGATTGGATGCCGTACTTGGCA
CCGCACTGCCGTTATCGGTTGGCTCATTTCCCGTTAGCCGCGAACAAAGCCCACGCATTGTGCTACGACC
GCCGTGATGTGTTCAAAGATCAAGTGCCCCCAGAACCATCTCCTGCCATCCCTGCCATCCCTGCCCGCCT
GCATCCATCGCGGGCATTCAGATTCCGACTGCGCATGAGCAGCGGTCTCCAACACGTAAGCAAGTGGAAG
GCGAGGGATAAGAACAAGTAACTTCTCTCTTATCGGACGCTTCCAGGAATTTCGATCCTCGCACCGCATT
CCGCAGGTTTAGTCACTGGATTCCACGGCTTTTCGAGTCGATTGTCCCAAGAAACATTATTTTGGACATG
TGACTCACTGACTCAAAGCTATTATCACTTCTCGGACATATGCGTGTATATAAAATATTTTTAAACATTA
TTAGGTATACTATAAACTCTGCCTCATTCATGCCTACAGAACTTCAGCCTTGACATTCTATATATAGAAA
CCCTTACTACGTCTTTACTCTTTAAATAGTTCTTTGGATATTATATTAGCACATTGATGTGCTTTTTTTT
TGGATGGTTGTGTCCAACTCACGGTACCGAGCTCTTACGCGTGCTAGCCCGGGCTCGAGATCTTAGAGCA
TGCACCGGACACTCTTTCCCTACACGACGCTCTTCCGATCTCCGGCCGCCCCAGCAGCGCCTGCCACTGC
CACACTGCCACTGCCTGGTGCCGTGCCGTGCCCCGAGTTTCAGTTTGCCATAGAACGCGGACCGAGCAGC
AAGCGGACACTCGACACTCAACACTCGACACTCGACAAGCGAGAGATAGAGATATAATCACGTTCGTCAT
ACAGATCGGAAGAGCACACGTCTGAACTCCAGTCACTCGACGAATTCGGCCCCTGCAGGGGCATTCCGGT
ACTGTTGGTAAAGCCACCATGGAAAAGGTAGGTTCAACCACTGATGCCTAGGCACACCGAAACGACTAAC
CCTAATTCTTATCCTTTACTTCAGGCCACTTAAGCATGGCTAGCAAAGGAGAAGAACTCTTCACTGGAGT
TGTCCCAATTCTTGTTGAATTAGATGGTGATGTTAACGGCCACAAGTTCTCTGTCAGTGGAGAGGGTGAA
GGTGATGCAACATACGGAAAACTTACCCTGAAGTTCATCTGCACTACTGGCAAACTGCCTGTTCCCTGGC
CAACACTAGTCTGATCTAGAGTCGGGGCGGCCGGCCGCTTCGAGCAGACATGATAAGATACATTGATGAG
TTTGGACAAACCACAACTAGAATGCAGTGAAAAAAATGCTTTATTTGTGAAATTTGTGATGCTATTGCTT
TATTTGTAACCATTATAAGCTGCAATAAACAAGTTAACAACAACAATTGCATTCATTTTATGTTTCAGGT
TCAGGGGGAGGTGTGGGAGGTTTTTTAAAGCAAGTAAAACCTCTACAAATGTGGTAAAATCGATAAGGAT
CCGACCGATGCCCTCAAGCTTTGAGAGGGGCCCCCTTCAACCCAGTCAGCTCCGACGTCTTGGCGCCCCC
GCGGGGCATGACTATCGTCGCCGCACTTATGACTGTCTTCTTTATCATGCAACTCGTAGGACAGGTGCCG
GCAGCGCTCTTCCGCTTCCTCGCTCACTGACTCGCTGCGCTCGGTCGTTCGGCTGCGGCGAGCGGTATCA
GCTCACTCAAAGGCGGTAATACGGTTATCCACAGAATCAGGGGATAACGCAGGAAAGAACATGTGAGCAA
AAGGCCAGCAAAAGGCCAGGAACCGTAAAAAGGCCGCGTTGCTGGCGTTTTTCCATAGGCTCCGCCCCCC
TGACGAGCATCACAAAAATCGACGCTCAAGTCAGAGGTGGCGAAACCCGACAGGACTATAAAGATACCAG
GCGTTTCCCCCTGGAAGCTCCCTCGTGCGCTCTCCTGTTCCGACCCTGCCGCTTACCGGATACCTGTCCG
CCTTTCTCCCTTCGGGAAGCGTGGCGCTTTCTCATAGCTCACGCTGTAGGTATCTCAGTTCGGTGTAGGT
CGTTCGCTCCAAGCTGGGCTGTGTGCACGAACCCCCCGTTCAGCCCGACCGCTGCGCCTTATCCGGTAAC
TATCGTCTTGAGTCCAACCCGGTAAGACACGACTTATCGCCACTGGCAGCAGCCACTGGTAACAGGATTA
GCAGAGCGAGGTATGTAGGCGGTGCTACAGAGTTCTTGAAGTGGTGGCCTAACTACGGCTACACTAGAAG
AACAGTATTTGGTATCTGCGCTCTGCTGAAGCCAGTTACCTTCGGAAAAAGAGTTGGTAGCTCTTGATCC
GGCAAACAAACCACCGCTGGTAGCGGTGGTTTTTTTGTTTGCAAGCAGCAGATTACGCGCAGAAAAAAAG
GATCTCAAGAAGATCCTTTGATCTTTTCTACGGGGTCTGACGCTCAGTGGAACGAAAACTCACGTTAAGG
GATTTTGGTCATGAGATTATCAAAAAGGATCTTCACCTAGATCCTTTTAAATTAAAAATGAAGTTTTAAA
TCAATCTAAAGTATATATGAGTAAACTTGGTCTGACAGTTACCAATGCTTAATCAGTGAGGCACCTATCT
CAGCGATCTGTCTATTTCGTTCATCCATAGTTGCCTGACTCCCCGTCGTGTAGATAACTACGATACGGGA
GGGCTTACCATCTGGCCCCAGTGCTGCAATGATACCGCGAGACCCACGCTCACCGGCTCCAGATTTATCA
GCAATAAACCAGCCAGCCGGAAGGGCCGAGCGCAGAAGTGGTCCTGCAACTTTATCCGCCTCCATCCAGT
CTATTAATTGTTGCCGGGAAGCTAGAGTAAGTAGTTCGCCAGTTAATAGTTTGCGCAACGTTGTTGCCAT
TGCTACAGGCATCGTGGTGTCACGCTCGTCGTTTGGTATGGCTTCATTCAGCTCCGGTTCCCAACGATCA
AGGCGAGTTACATGATCCCCCATGTTGTGCAAAAAAGCGGTTAGCTCCTTCGGTCCTCCGATCGTTGTCA
GAAGTAAGTTGGCCGCAGTGTTATCACTCATGGTTATGGCAGCACTGCATAATTCTCTTACTGTCATGCC
ATCCGTAAGATGCTTTTCTGTGACTGGTGAGTACTCAACCAAGTCATTCTGAGAATAGTGTATGCGGCGA
CCGAGTTGCTCTTGCCCGGCGTCAATACGGGATAATACCGCGCCACATAGCAGAACTTTAAAAGTGCTCA
TCATTGGAAAACGTTCTTCGGGGCGAAAACTCTCAAGGATCTTACCGCTGTTGAGATCCAGTTCGATGTA
ACCCACTCGTGCACCCAACTGATCTTCAGCATCTTTTACTTTCACCAGCGTTTCTGGGTGAGCAAAAACA
GGAAGGCAAAATGCCGCAAAAAAGGGAATAAGGGCGACACGGAAATGTTGAATACTCATACTCTTCCTTT
TTCAATATTATTGAAGCATTTATCAGGGTTATTGTCTCATGAGCGGATACATATTTGAATGTATTTAGAA
AAATAAACAAATAGGGGTTCCGCGCACATTTCCCCGAAAAGTGCCACCTG
